Addgene plasmid #23485: pDONR223-LATS2
Depositing lab: William Hahn & David Root. Depositing organization: Dana-Farber Cancer Institute. Publication: COT drives resistance to RAF inhibition through MAP kinase pathway reactivation. Johannessen CM, Boehm JS, Kim SY, Thomas SR, Wardwell L, Johnson LA, Emery CM, Stransky N, Cogdill AP, Barretina J, Caponigro G, Hieronymus H, Murray RR, Salehi-Ashtiani K, Hill DE, Vidal M, Zhao JJ, Yang X, Alkan O, Kim S, Harris JL, Wilson CJ, Myer VE, Finan PM, Root DE, Roberts TM, Golub T, Flaherty KT, Dummer R, Weber BL, Sellers WR, Schlegel R, Wargo JA, Hahn WC, Garraway LA. Nature. 2010 Dec 16;468(7326):968-72. doi: 10.1038/nature09627 PubMed 21107320.
Backbone
  Vector backbone: pDONR223
  Backbone manufacturer: Invitrogen
  Backbone size w/o insert (bp): 5005
  Vector type: Gateway Donor vector
Growth in bacteria
  Bacterial resistance: Spectinomycin, 50 μg/mL
  Growth temperature: 37°C
  Growth strain: DH5alpha
  Copy number: High Copy
Gene/Insert
  Gene/Insert name: LATS2 (alt name: LATS, large tumor suppressor, homolog 2 (Drosophila))
  Species: H. sapiens (human)
  Mutation: aa182-762 deleted
  Entrez Gene: LATS2 (a.k.a. KPM)
  Cloning method: Gateway Cloning
  Sequencing primers: 5′ M13pUC-fwd; 3′ M13rev
Terms and licenses: Academic/Nonprofit Terms; Industry Terms: Not Available to Industry
Depositor comments: The ORF has no Stop codon. This design enables easy recombination into a destination vector to add an epitope tag of choice and Stop codon to the ORF. Do NOT use this plasmid directly for transfections. A set of 4 custom lentiviral vectors is available ( pLX301 (http://www.addgene.org/25895/) , pLX302 (http://www.addgene.org/25896/) , pLX303 (http://www.addgene.org/25897/) , pLX304 (http://www.addgene.org/25890/) ) to be used to express these ORFs in mammalian cells. These plasmids are not included in the kit and must be ordered separately.
How to cite: pDONR223-LATS2 was a gift from William Hahn & David Root (Addgene plasmid # 23485 ; http://n2t.net/addgene:23485 ; RRID:Addgene_23485)
