[The description below was written by a language model from this plasmid's Addgene catalogue record.]
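Description:
pDONR223-LATS2 is a Gateway entry clone built in the Invitrogen pDONR223 donor backbone (about 5 kb without insert). It carries an open reading frame for human LATS2 (large tumor suppressor homolog 2, also known as KPM), a serine/threonine kinase. It is a bacterial propagation and shuttling plasmid, maintained at high copy in E. coli under spectinomycin selection. The record does not give a feature table. As a recombined donor-vector product, the ORF would be expected to sit between attL recombination sites, and the M13 forward and reverse priming sites listed for sequencing flank the insert. The backbone has no promoter for mammalian expression, and the depositor states explicitly that the plasmid should not be transfected directly.

Two features of the insert matter for downstream use. First, the recorded ORF is not full length. It carries a deletion of amino acids 182–762, which removes a large internal portion of the protein, so it should not be assumed to behave like wild-type LATS2. The record does not say whether this reflects a splice variant or a cloning artefact. Second, the ORF lacks a stop codon. This "open" design allows LR recombination into a destination vector that supplies a C-terminal epitope tag and the terminating stop codon in frame. The depositors point to a companion set of lentiviral destination vectors (the pLX301–pLX304 series) for expressing such ORFs in mammalian cells. The clone is distributed as part of a kit of ORF clones, and the associated publication studied resistance to RAF inhibition through MAP kinase pathway reactivation.
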