>Addgene plasmid #23485 | pDONR223-LATS2 | depositor partial sequence | sequence record 11101 | Author sequence, M13pUC-fwd
AATGATTTTATTTTGACTGATAGTGACCTGTTCGTTGCAACAAATTGATGAGCAATGCTTTTTTATAATG
CCAACTTTGTACAAAAAAGTTGGCACCATGAGGCCAAAGACTTTTCCTGCCACGACTTATTCTGGAAATA
GCCGGCAGCGACTGCAAGAGATTCGTGAGGGGTTAAAGCAGCCATCCAAGTCTTCGGTTCAGGGGCTACC
CGCAGGACCAAACAGTGACACTTCCCTGGATGCCAAAGTCCTGGGGAGCAAAGATGCCACCAGGCAGCAG
CAGCAGATGAGAGCCACCCCAAAGTTCGGACCTTATCAGAAAGCCTTGAGGGAAATCAGATATTCCTTGT
TGCCTTTTGCTAATGAATCGGGCACCTCTGCAGCTGCAGAAGTGAACCGGCAAATGCTGCAGGAACTGGT
GAACGCAGGATGCGACCAGGAGATGGCTGGCCGAGCTCTCAAGCAGACTGGCAGCAGGAGCATCGAGGCC
GCCCTGGAGTACATCAGCAAGATGGGCTACCTGGACCCGAGGAATGAGCAGATTGTGCGGGTCATTAAGC
AGACCTCCCCAGGAAAGGGGCTCATGCCAACCCCAGTGACGCGGAGGCCCAGCTTCGAAGGAACCGGCGA
TTCGTTTGCGTCCTTCCCTGAGCACCTGGCCCGGTTCTACATCGCAGAGCTGACTTTGGCCATTGAGAGT
GTCCACAAGATGGGCTTCATCCACCGAGACATCAAGCCTGATAACATTTTGATAGATCTGGATGGTCACA
TTAAACTCACAGATTTCGGCCTCTGCACTGGGTTCAGTGACTCACAATTCCAATATTACCAGAAAGGGAG
CCATGTCAGACAGGACAGCATGGAGCCAGCGACCTTCTGGGATGATGTGGTTCTAACTGGTC
