>Addgene plasmid #23485 | pDONR223-LATS2 | addgene partial sequence | sequence record 29324 | 23485 with M13pUC-fwd
AGCTCGGGCCCAATAATGATTTTATTTTGACTGATAGTGACCTGTTCGTTGCAACAAATTGATGAGCAAT
GCTTTTTTATAATGCCAACTTTGTACAAAAAAGTTGGCACCATGAGGCCAAAGACTTTTCCTGCCACGAC
TTATTCTGGAAATAGCCGGCAGCGACTGCAAGAGATTCGTGAGGGGTTAAAGCAGCCATCCAAGTCTTCG
GTTCAGGGGCTACCCGCAGGACCAAACAGTGACACTTCCCTGGATGCCAAAGTCCTGGGGAGCAAAGATG
CCACCAGGCAGCAGCAGCAGATGAGAGCCACCCCAAAGTTCGGACCTTATCAGAAAGCCTTGAGGGAAAT
CAGATATTCCTTGTTGCCTTTTGCTAATGAATCGGGCACCTCTGCAGCTGCAGAAGTGAACCGGCAAATG
CTGCAGGAACTGGTGAACGCAGGATGCGACCAGGAGATGGCTGGCCGAGCTCTCAAGCAGACTGGCAGCA
GGAGCATCGAGGCCGCCCTGGAGTACATCAGCAAGATGGGCTACCTGGACCCGAGGAATGAGCAGATTGT
GCGGGTCATTAAGCAGACCTCCCCAGGAAAGGGGCTCATGCCAACCCCAGTGACGCGGAGGCCCAGCTTC
GAAGGAACCGGCGATTCG
