>Addgene plasmid #23485 | pDONR223-LATS2 | depositor partial sequence | sequence record 46912 | Author sequence, M13-rev
ATAATCAGCTGGGATGGCAATAATGATTTTATTTTGACTGATAGTGACCTGTTCGTTGCAACAAATTGAT
AAGCAATGCTTTCTTATAATGCCAACTTTGTACAAGAAAGTTGGCAACACGTACACAGGCTGGCAGCCTT
CAGTCTGATCCACCAGATCAGAGCTTTCTAAATCTGAGCTCTCAGCCTGTGAAGCTTCTGCTCCTGAAGG
CTTTGGGCATCGAAAGGGGTAGCCATTGTCATCAAAGAACCTTCGGAAGGTGAATTCGTAAAATGCGTGC
TCAGGATGCTTGTTATTGGGCGAGGTGAGTGTGTCCCAGGCCTTGGTGCTACCTTCGCTGGCATCGTTCC
AAGGGCTTTCTTCATCTACGGGGTCGAAATTCGAGGTGTCCATGGGGTGGCTGATGGTGGGAACGTAGGG
GGCTGGCTGCTTCCGGATGTCACTGGAGAAGTCAATGGCGCTGAAGAAGGGGTGGGCCTTCAGGTCATCG
GCCCCATTCCGCCCCAGGCGGTGGTCTGCGGAGCAGCACAGCTTGGTGATGAGGTCCCTGGCCTCAGGGC
TCAGCTTCACCTGGGCTGGAATGTGGAGCGTGTTCTCCCAGTTGATCACCTTCAGCTGGGTTTCTGTGGG
AGTAGGTGCCAAAAAGGGCGGCTGCCCCACCAGCATCTCGAAGAGAATCACTCCAACACTCCACCAGTCA
CAGAGTTGAGTGTACCCTTTGCGGAGGAGCACCTCGGGTGCGATGTAGTTTGGAGTCCCCACCAGTGAAT
GTGCCAGGCACCTCTGGT
